>Addgene plasmid #193530 | pIM36 | addgene full sequence | sequence record 379159 | Addgene NGS Result
AACAAAACCCATCGTACGGCCAAGGAAGTCTCCAATAACTGTGATCCACCACAAGCGCCAGGGTTTTCCC
AGTCACGACGTTGTAAAACGACGGCCAGTCATGCATAATCCGCACGCATCTGGAATAAGGAAGTGCCATT
CCGCCTGACCTCAAATAATGATTTTATTTTGACTGATAGTGACCTGTTCGTTGCAACAGATTGATGAGCA
ATGCTTTTTTATAATGCCAACTTTGTACAAAAAAGCAGGCTTCGAAGGAGATAGAACCATGAAAGCACGT
GGTTCTCTCAAAAATGAATCAGAAGGAACATCCTCGGGAAAAAATGAAGTTTCATACGAGGAGCTGTCTA
GATTGATGAGGATAAGGGATTTGATGAGCCTATTGTTGACTTATCCAATGAAAATGGACGAGGGAGGTAA
ATTAAAATCCTGCATTAGTGCATTTCCTGAATGGAAAGCTCAGTTATTGTCCACTGATCATGATACTATT
GTGATGGACAAACCATGGCGTGTACTAACTGAGAAGGCACTGGGATGTATGAAGGGATTTATGCCCACGG
AAGACCCAGCTTTCTTGTACAAAGTTGGCATTATAAGAAAGCATTGCTTATCAATTTGTTGCAACGAACA
GGTCACTATCAGTCAAAATAAAATCATTATTTGAGGCTAGGTGGAGGCTCAGTGATGATAAGTCTGCGAT
GGTGGATGCATGTGTCATGGTCATAGCTGTTTCCTGTGTGAAATTGTTATCCGCTCAGAGGGCACAATCC
TATTCCGCGCTATCCGACAATCTCCAAGACATTAGGTGGAGTTCAGTTCGGCGTATGGCATATGTCGCTG
GAAAGAACATGTGAGCAAAAGGCCAGCAAAAGGCCAGGAACCGTAAAAAGGCCGCGTTGCTGGCGTTTTT
CCATAGGCTCCGCCCCCCTGACGAGCATCACAAAAATCGACGCTCAAGTCAGAGGTGGCGAAACCCGACA
GGACTATAAAGATACCAGGCGTTTCCCCCTGGAAGCTCCCTCGTGCGCTCTCCTGTTCCGACCCTGCCGC
TTACCGGATACCTGTCCGCCTTTCTCCCTTCGGGAAGCGTGGCGCTTTCTCATAGCTCACGCTGTAGGTA
TCTCAGTTCGGTGTAGGTCGTTCGCTCCAAGCTGGGCTGTGTGCACGAACCCCCCGTTCAGCCCGACCGC
TGCGCCTTATCCGGTAACTATCGTCTTGAGTCCAACCCGGTAAGACACGACTTATCGCCACTGGCAGCAG
CCACTGGTAACAGGATTAGCAGAGCGAGGTATGTAGGCGGTGCTACAGAGTTCTTGAAGTGGTGGCCTAA
CTACGGCTACACTAGAAGAACAGTATTTGGTATCTGCGCTCTGCTGAAGCCAGTTACCTTCGGAAAAAGA
GTTGGTAGCTCTTGATCCGGCAAACAAACCACCGCTGGTAGCGGTGGTTTTTTTGTTTGCAAGCAGCAGA
TTACGCGCAGAAAAAAAGGATCTCAAGAAGATCCTTTGATCTTTTCTACGGGGTCTGACGCTCTATTCAA
CAAAGCCGCCGTCCCGTCAAGTCAGCGTAAATGGGTAGGGGGCTTCAAATCGTCCGCTCTGCCAGTGTTA
CAACCAATTAACAAATTCTGATTAGAAAAACTCATCGAGCATCAAATGAAACTGCAATTTATTCATATCA
GGATTATCAATACCATATTTTTGAAAAAGCCGTTTCTGTAATGAAGGAGAAAACTCACCGAGGCAGTTCC
ATAGGATGGCAAGATCCTGGTATCGGTCTGCGATTCCGACTCGTCCAACATCAATACAACCTATTAATTT
CCCCTCGTCAAAAATAAGGTTATCAAGTGAGAAATCACCATGAGTGACGACTGAATCCGGTGAGAATGGC
AAAAGCTTATGCATTTCTTTCCAGACTTGTTCAACAGGCCAGCCATTACGCTCGTCATCAAAATCACTCG
CATCAACCAAACCGTTATTCATTCGTGATTGCGCCTGAGCGAGACGAAATACGCGATCGCTGTTAAAAGG
ACAATTACAAACAGGAATCGAATGCAACCGGCGCAGGAACACTGCCAGCGCATCAACAATATTTTCACCT
GAATCAGGATATTCTTCTAATACCTGGAATGCTGTTTTCCCGGGGATCGCAGTGGTGAGTAACCATGCAT
CATCAGGAGTACGGATAAAATGCTTGATGGTCGGAAGAGGCATAAATTCCGTCAGCCAGTTTAGTCTGAC
CATCTCATCTGTAACATCATTGGCAACGCTACCTTTGCCATGTTTCAGAAACAACTCTGGCGCATCGGGC
TTCCCATACAATCGATAGATTGTCGCACCTGATTGCCCGACATTATCGCGAGCCCATTTATACCCATATA
AATCAGCATCCATGTTGGAATTTAATCGCGGCCTCGAGCAAGACGTTTCCCGTTGAATATGGCTCATAAC
ACCCCTTGTATTACTGTTTATGTAAGCAGACAGTTTTATTGTTCATGATGATATATTTTTATCTTGTGCA
ATGTAACATCAGAGATTTTGAGACACAACGTGGCTTTCCCCCGCCGCTCTAGAACTAGTGGATCCAAATA
AAACGAAAGGCTCAGTCGAAAGACTGGGCCTTTCGTTTTATCTGTTGTTTGTCGCATTATACGAGACGTC
CAGGTTGGGATACCTGA
Features (pLannotate 1.2.2; 8 found; start..end, strand, type, name):
     56..99      -  CDS            lacZα (fragment): LacZα fragment of β-galactosidase; lacZ fragment
    152..251     +  protein_bind   attL1: mutant version of attL; recombination site for the Gateway® LR reaction LR Clonase™
    564..663     -  protein_bind   attL2: mutant version of attL; recombination site for the Gateway® LR reaction LR Clonase™
    742..757     -  protein_bind   lac operator (fragment): The lac repressor binds to the lac operator to inhibit transcription in E. coli. This inhibition can be relieved by adding lactose or isopropyl-β-D-thiogalactopyranoside (IPTG). lac repressor encoded by lacI
    908..1496    -  rep_origin     ori: high-copy-number ColE1/pMB1/pBR322/pUC origin of replication
   1632..2447    -  CDS            KanR: aminoglycoside phosphotransferase; aph(3')-Ia; confers resistance to kanamycin in bacteria or G418 (Geneticin®) in eukaryotes
   2563..2585    +  misc_feature   MCS (fragment): pBluescript multiple cloning site
   2585..2631    +  terminator     rrnB T1 terminator: transcription terminator T1 from the E. coli rrnB gene
