[The description below was written by a language model from this plasmid's Addgene catalogue record and pLannotate feature annotations shown in this document.]
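Description:
pIM36 is a Gateway entry clone built on the pTWIST ENTRY backbone, a compact (about 2.7 kb) bacterial cloning plasmid. It is propagated in E. coli from a high-copy ColE1/pUC-type origin and selected with kanamycin through an aminoglycoside phosphotransferase (KanR) gene. The remaining annotated backbone elements are small remnants rather than functional units: fragments of lacZα, the lac operator and a pBluescript-type multiple cloning site, plus an rrnB T1 transcription terminator.

The payload is ID#81, an integrated domain from a soybean NLR immune receptor (gene model Glyma.08G123500.4.p). The feature table does not annotate the insert itself, but it places attL1 and attL2 in opposing orientation with roughly 300 bp between them, which is where the ID coding fragment would be expected to sit. No promoter, tag or reporter is annotated around the insert, consistent with an entry clone that is not meant to express its cargo directly. Instead, the attL sites allow an LR Clonase reaction to transfer the fragment, in a defined orientation, into any attR-containing destination vector that supplies the promoter, fusion partners and host-specific selection.

According to the record, the plasmid belongs to a toolkit of NLR integrated domains assembled to identify plant targets of pathogen effectors. Integrated domains are thought to act as decoys mimicking effector targets, so shuttling ID#81 into suitable destination vectors for interaction assays would be the natural use, although the record does not specify which destination vectors or assays are intended.
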