Addgene plasmid #193530: pIM36
Purpose: pENTRY clone for NLR Integrated Domain ID#81
Depositing lab: Nemo Peeters. Depositing organization: CNRS UMR 2594, INRA UMR 0441, Laboratoire des Interactions Plantes Micro-organismes (LIPM). Publication: An NLR integrated domain toolkit to identify plant pathogen effector targets. Landry D, Mila I, Sabbagh CRR, Zaffuto M, Pouzet C, Tremousaygue D, Dabos P, Deslandes L, Peeters N. Plant J. 2023 Sep;115(5):1443-1457. doi: 10.1111/tpj.16331. Epub 2023 Jul 24. PubMed 37248633.
Backbone
  Vector backbone: pTWIST ENTRY
  Vector type: pENTRY clone
Growth in bacteria
  Bacterial resistance: Kanamycin, 50 μg/mL
  Growth temperature: 37°C
  Growth strain: DH5alpha
  Copy number: High Copy
Gene/Insert
  Gene/Insert name: ID#81
  Species: Soybean (Glyma.08G123500.4.p)
  Cloning method: Ligation Independent Cloning
  Sequencing primers: 5′ n/a
Terms and licenses: Academic/Nonprofit Terms; Industry Terms: Not Available to Industry
How to cite: pIM36 was a gift from Nemo Peeters (Addgene plasmid # 193530 ; http://n2t.net/addgene:193530 ; RRID:Addgene_193530)
