>Addgene plasmid #193530 | pIM36 | depositor partial sequence | sequence record 374701 | insert
TCGAAGGAGATAGAACCATGAAAGCACGTGGTTCTCTCAAAAATGAATCAGAAGGAACATCCTCGGGAAA
AAATGAAGTTTCATACGAGGAGCTGTCTAGATTGATGAGGATAAGGGATTTGATGAGCCTATTGTTGACT
TATCCAATGAAAATGGACGAGGGAGGTAAATTAAAATCCTGCATTAGTGCATTTCCTGAATGGAAAGCTC
AGTTATTGTCCACTGATCATGATACTATTGTGATGGACAAACCATGGCGTGTACTAACTGAGAAGGCACT
GGGATGTATGAAGGGATTTATGCCCACGGAAG
