>Addgene plasmid #193530 | pIM36 | depositor partial sequence | sequence record 374702 | pTwist+ENTR backbone
AACAAAACCCATCGTACGGCCAAGGAAGTCTCCAATAACTGTGATCCACCACAAGCGCCAGGGTTTTCCC
AGTCACGACGTTGTAAAACGACGGCCAGTCATGCATAATCCGCACGCATCTGGAATAAGGAAGTGCCATT
CCGCCTGACCTCAAATAATGATTTTATTTTGACTGATAGTGACCTGTTCGTTGCAACAGATTGATGAGCA
ATGCTTTTTTATAATGCCAACTTTGTACAAAAAAGCAGGCTNNNNNNNNNNNNNNNNNNNNNNNNNNNNN
NNNNNNNNNNNNNNNNNNNNNACCCAGCTTTCTTGTACAAAGTTGGCATTATAAGAAAGCATTGCTTATC
AATTTGTTGCAACGAACAGGTCACTATCAGTCAAAATAAAATCATTATTTGAGGCTAGGTGGAGGCTCAG
TGATGATAAGTCTGCGATGGTGGATGCATGTGTCATGGTCATAGCTGTTTCCTGTGTGAAATTGTTATCC
GCTCAGAGGGCACAATCCTATTCCGCGCTATCCGACAATCTCCAAGACATTAGGTGGAGTTCAGTTCGGC
GTATGGCATATGTCGCTGGAAAGAACATGTGAGCAAAAGGCCAGCAAAAGGCCAGGAACCGTAAAAAGGC
CGCGTTGCTGGCGTTTTTCCATAGGCTCCGCCCCCCTGACGAGCATCACAAAAATCGACGCTCAAGTCAG
AGGTGGCGAAACCCGACAGGACTATAAAGATACCAGGCGTTTCCCCCTGGAAGCTCCCTCGTGCGCTCTC
CTGTTCCGACCCTGCCGCTTACCGGATACCTGTCCGCCTTTCTCCCTTCGGGAAGCGTGGCGCTTTCTCA
TAGCTCACGCTGTAGGTATCTCAGTTCGGTGTAGGTCGTTCGCTCCAAGCTGGGCTGTGTGCACGAACCC
CCCGTTCAGCCCGACCGCTGCGCCTTATCCGGTAACTATCGTCTTGAGTCCAACCCGGTAAGACACGACT
TATCGCCACTGGCAGCAGCCACTGGTAACAGGATTAGCAGAGCGAGGTATGTAGGCGGTGCTACAGAGTT
CTTGAAGTGGTGGCCTAACTACGGCTACACTAGAAGAACAGTATTTGGTATCTGCGCTCTGCTGAAGCCA
GTTACCTTCGGAAAAAGAGTTGGTAGCTCTTGATCCGGCAAACAAACCACCGCTGGTAGCGGTGGTTTTT
TTGTTTGCAAGCAGCAGATTACGCGCAGAAAAAAAGGATCTCAAGAAGATCCTTTGATCTTTTCTACGGG
GTCTGACGCTCTATTCAACAAAGCCGCCGTCCCGTCAAGTCAGCGTAAATGGGTAGGGGGCTTCAAATCG
TCCGCTCTGCCAGTGTTACAACCAATTAACAAATTCTGATTAGAAAAACTCATCGAGCATCAAATGAAAC
TGCAATTTATTCATATCAGGATTATCAATACCATATTTTTGAAAAAGCCGTTTCTGTAATGAAGGAGAAA
ACTCACCGAGGCAGTTCCATAGGATGGCAAGATCCTGGTATCGGTCTGCGATTCCGACTCGTCCAACATC
AATACAACCTATTAATTTCCCCTCGTCAAAAATAAGGTTATCAAGTGAGAAATCACCATGAGTGACGACT
GAATCCGGTGAGAATGGCAAAAGCTTATGCATTTCTTTCCAGACTTGTTCAACAGGCCAGCCATTACGCT
CGTCATCAAAATCACTCGCATCAACCAAACCGTTATTCATTCGTGATTGCGCCTGAGCGAGACGAAATAC
GCGATCGCTGTTAAAAGGACAATTACAAACAGGAATCGAATGCAACCGGCGCAGGAACACTGCCAGCGCA
TCAACAATATTTTCACCTGAATCAGGATATTCTTCTAATACCTGGAATGCTGTTTTCCCGGGGATCGCAG
TGGTGAGTAACCATGCATCATCAGGAGTACGGATAAAATGCTTGATGGTCGGAAGAGGCATAAATTCCGT
CAGCCAGTTTAGTCTGACCATCTCATCTGTAACATCATTGGCAACGCTACCTTTGCCATGTTTCAGAAAC
AACTCTGGCGCATCGGGCTTCCCATACAATCGATAGATTGTCGCACCTGATTGCCCGACATTATCGCGAG
CCCATTTATACCCATATAAATCAGCATCCATGTTGGAATTTAATCGCGGCCTCGAGCAAGACGTTTCCCG
TTGAATATGGCTCATAACACCCCTTGTATTACTGTTTATGTAAGCAGACAGTTTTATTGTTCATGATGAT
ATATTTTTATCTTGTGCAATGTAACATCAGAGATTTTGAGACACAACGTGGCTTTCCCCCGCCGCTCTAG
AACTAGTGGATCCAAATAAAACGAAAGGCTCAGTCGAAAGACTGGGCCTTTCGTTTTATCTGTTGTTTGT
CGCATTATACGAGACGTCCAGGTTGGGATACCTGA
